LOCUS       Exported 2746 bp ds-DNA circular SYN 12-MAY-2021
DEFINITION  synthetic circular DNA
ACCESSION   .
VERSION     .
KEYWORDS    pHD_v2
SOURCE      synthetic DNA construct
  ORGANISM  synthetic DNA construct
REFERENCE   1 (bases 1 to 2746)
  AUTHORS   Sanjana NE, Cong L, Zhou Y, Cunniff MM, Feng G, Zhang F
  TITLE     A transcription activator-like effector toolbox for genome
            engineering.
  JOURNAL   Nat Protoc. 2012 Jan 5;7(1):171-92. doi: 10.1038/nprot.2011.431.
  PUBMED    22222791
REFERENCE   2 (bases 1 to 2746)
  AUTHORS   .
  TITLE     Direct Submission
  JOURNAL   Exported May 12, 2021 from SnapGene Server 1.1.58
            http://www.snapgene.com
FEATURES             Location/Qualifiers
     source          1..2746
                     /organism="synthetic DNA construct"
                     /mol_type="other DNA"
     promoter        complement(810..901)
                     /gene="bla"
                     /label=AmpR promoter
     primer_bind     968..987
                     /label=pENTR-R
                     /note="pENTR vectors, reverse primer"
     primer_bind     complement(1748..1765)
                     /label=M13 Forward
                     /note="In lacZ gene. Also called M13-F20 or M13 (-21)
                     Forward"
     primer_bind     complement(1748..1764)
                     /label=M13 fwd
                     /note="common sequencing primer, one of multiple similar
                     variants"
     primer_bind     complement(1863..1880)
                     /label=L4440
                     /note="L4440 vector, forward primer"
     rep_origin      complement(2034..2622)
                     /direction=LEFT
                     /label=ori
                     /note="high-copy-number ColE1/pMB1/pBR322/pUC origin of
                     replication"
     primer_bind     complement(2114..2133)
                     /label=pBR322ori-F
                     /note="pBR322 origin, forward primer"
     CDS             complement(2746..809)
                     /codon_start=1
                     /gene="aph(3')-Ia"
                     /product="aminoglycoside phosphotransferase"
                     /label=KanR
                     /note="confers resistance to kanamycin in bacteria or G418
                     (Geneticin(R)) in eukaryotes"
                     /translation="MSHIQRETSRPRLNSNMDADLYGYKWARDNVGQSGATIYRLYGKP
                     DAPELFLKHGKGSVANDVTDEMVRLNWLTEFMPLPTIKHFIRTPDDAWLLTTAIPGKTA
                     FQVLEEYPDSGENIVDALAVFLRRLHSIPVCNCPFNSDRVFRLAQAQSRMNNGLVDASD
                     FDDERNGWPVEQVWKEMHKLLPFSPDSVVTHGDFSLDNLIFDEGKLIGCIDVGRVGIAD
                     RYQDLAILWNCLGEFSPSLQKRLFQKYGIDNPDMNKLQFHLMLDEFF"
ORIGIN
        1 tagaaaaact catcgagcat caaatgaaac tgcaatttat tcatatcagg attatcaata
       61 ccatattttt gaaaaagccg tttctgtaat gaaggagaaa actcaccgag gcagttccat
      121 aggatggcaa gatcctggta tcggtctgcg attccgactc gtccaacatc aatacaacct
      181 attaatttcc cctcgtcaaa aataaggtta tcaagtgaga aatcaccatg agtgacgact
      241 gaatccggtg agaatggcaa aagtttatgc atttctttcc agacttgttc aacaggccag
      301 ccattacgct cgtcatcaaa atcactcgca tcaaccaaac cgttattcat tcgtgattgc
      361 gcctgagcga ggcgaaatac gcgatcgctg ttaaaaggac aattacaaac aggaatcgag
      421 tgcaaccggc gcaggaacac tgccagcgca tcaacaatat tttcacctga atcaggatat
      481 tcttctaata cctggaacgc tgtttttccg gggatcgcag tggtgagtaa ccatgcatca
      541 tcaggagtac ggataaaatg cttgatggtc ggaagtggca taaattccgt cagccagttt
      601 agtctgacca tctcatctgt aacatcattg gcaacgctac ctttgccatg tttcagaaac
      661 aactctggcg catcgggctt cccatacaag cgatagattg tcgcacctga ttgcccgaca
      721 ttatcgcgag cccatttata cccatataaa tcagcatcca tgttggaatt taatcgcggc
      781 ctcgacgttt cccgttgaat atggctcata ttcttccttt ttcaatatta ttgaagcatt
      841 tatcagggtt attgtctcat gagcggatac atatttgaat gtatttagaa aaataaacaa
      901 ataggggtca gtgttacaac caattaacca attctgaaca ttatcgcgag cccatttata
      961 cctgaatatg gctcataaca ccccttgttt gcctggcggc agtagcgcgg tggtcccacc
     1021 tgaccccatg ccgaactcag aagtgaaacg ccgtagcgcc gatggtagtg tggggactcc
     1081 ccatgcgaga gtagggaact gccaggcatc aaataaaacg aaaggctcag tcgaaagact
     1141 gggcctttcg cccgggctaa ttagggggtg tcgcccttcg ctgaactcac cccagagcag
     1201 gtcgtggcaa ttgcgagcca tgacggggga aagcaggcac tcgaaaccgt ccagaggttg
     1261 ctgcctgtgc tgtgccaagc gcacggacgt caaaagggcg acacaaaatt tattctaaat
     1321 gcataataaa tactgataac atcttatagt ttgtattata ttttgtatta tcgttgacat
     1381 gtataatttt gatatcaaaa actgattttc cctttattat tttcgagatt tattttctta
     1441 attctcttta acaaactaga aatattgtat atacaaaaaa tcataaataa tagatgaata
     1501 gtttaattat aggtgttcat caatcgaaaa agcaacgtat cttatttaaa gtgcgttgct
     1561 tttttctcat ttataaggtt aaataattct catatatcaa gcaaagtgac aggcgccctt
     1621 aaatattctg acaaatgctc tttccctaaa ctccccccat aaaaaaaccc gccgaagcgg
     1681 gtttttacgt tatttgcgga ttaacgatta ctcgttatca gaaccgccca gggggcccga
     1741 gcttaagact ggccgtcgtt ttacaacaca gaaagagttt gtagaaacgc aaaaaggcca
     1801 tccgtcaggg gccttctgct tagtttgatg cctggcagtt ccctactctc gccttccgct
     1861 tcctcgctca ctgactcgct gcgctcggtc gttcggctgc ggcgagcggt atcagctcac
     1921 tcaaaggcgg taatacggtt atccacagaa tcaggggata acgcaggaaa gaacatgtga
     1981 gcaaaaggcc agcaaaaggc caggaaccgt aaaaaggccg cgttgctggc gtttttccat
     2041 aggctccgcc cccctgacga gcatcacaaa aatcgacgct caagtcagag gtggcgaaac
     2101 ccgacaggac tataaagata ccaggcgttt ccccctggaa gctccctcgt gcgctctcct
     2161 gttccgaccc tgccgcttac cggatacctg tccgcctttc tcccttcggg aagcgtggcg
     2221 ctttctcata gctcacgctg taggtatctc agttcggtgt aggtcgttcg ctccaagctg
     2281 ggctgtgtgc acgaaccccc cgttcagccc gaccgctgcg ccttatccgg taactatcgt
     2341 cttgagtcca acccggtaag acacgactta tcgccactgg cagcagccac tggtaacagg
     2401 attagcagag cgaggtatgt aggcggtgct acagagttct tgaagtggtg ggctaactac
     2461 ggctacacta gaagaacagt atttggtatc tgcgctctgc tgaagccagt taccttcgga
     2521 aaaagagttg gtagctcttg atccggcaaa caaaccaccg ctggtagcgg tggttttttt
     2581 gtttgcaagc agcagattac gcgcagaaaa aaaggatctc aagaagatcc tttgatcttt
     2641 tctacggggt ctgacgctca gtggaacgac gcgcgcgtaa ctcacgttaa gggattttgg
     2701 tcatgagctt gcgccgtccc gtcaagtcag cgtaatgctc tgcttt
//
