[The description below was written by a language model from this plasmid's Addgene catalogue record and the feature table of its GenBank file.]
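Description:
pHD_v2 is a small (2,746 bp) circular synthetic plasmid built on the pJ201 cloning backbone and catalogued as a bacterial vector. It is maintained in E. coli at high copy number through a ColE1/pMB1/pUC-type origin of replication. Selection is with kanamycin, conferred by an aph(3')-Ia aminoglycosphotransferase gene that lies directly downstream of a bla-type (AmpR) promoter in the same orientation, which presumably drives it. The KanR coding sequence is annotated as spanning the numbering origin of the circular map. The remaining annotated features are common sequencing primer sites (M13 forward, pENTR-R, L4440 and a pBR322 origin primer).

The payload is recorded as "TALE Monomer HD", a single transcription activator-like effector repeat unit carrying the HD repeat-variable diresidue. In the TALE DNA-recognition code, HD specifies binding to cytosine. The feature table does not annotate the monomer itself, so its exact position is not stated, although the region between the resistance cassette and the origin, flanked by the primer sites, is the likely location. No promoter, tag or other expression element is annotated for the insert. Despite the "bacterial expression" classification, the plasmid therefore appears to serve as a storage and template vector rather than for protein production.

The plasmid belongs to a TALE toolbox for genome engineering. In such toolkits, monomer plasmids like this one usually supply individual repeat modules, typically as amplification templates, which are assembled in a chosen order into custom TALE DNA-binding arrays. These arrays can then be fused to effector domains to make designer transcription factors or nucleases, though the record gives no assembly details.
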