Addgene plasmid #32183: pHD_v2
Depositing lab: Feng Zhang. Depositing organization: Broad Institute. Publication: A transcription activator-like effector toolbox for genome engineering. Sanjana NE, Cong L, Zhou Y, Cunniff MM, Feng G, Zhang F. Nat Protoc. 2012 Jan 5;7(1):171-92. doi: 10.1038/nprot.2011.431. PubMed 22222791.
Backbone
  Vector backbone: pJ201
  Vector type: Bacterial Expression
Growth in bacteria
  Bacterial resistance: Kanamycin, 50 μg/mL
  Growth temperature: 37°C
  Growth strain: Stbl3
  Copy number: High Copy
Gene/Insert
  Gene/Insert name: TALE Monomer HD
Terms and licenses: Academic/Nonprofit Terms; Industry Terms: Not Available to Industry
How to cite: pHD_v2 was a gift from Feng Zhang (Addgene plasmid # 32183 ; http://n2t.net/addgene:32183 ; RRID:Addgene_32183)
