>Addgene plasmid #32183 | pHD_v2 | addgene partial sequence | sequence record 61812 | rrnB-T1-term-Rev 5'-GAAAGGCCCAGTCTTTCGAC-3'
GTTCCCTACTCTCGCATGGGGAGTCCCCACACTACCATCGGCGCTACGGCGTTTCACTTCTGAGTTCGGC
ATGGGGTCAGGTGGGACCACCGCGCTACTGCCGCCAGGCAAACAAGGGGTGTTATGAGCCATATTCAGGT
ATAAATGGGCTCGCGATAATGTTCAGAATTGGTTAATTGGTTGTAACACTGACCCCTATTTGTTTATTTT
TCTAAATACATTCAAATATGTATCCGCTCATGAGACAATAACCCTGATAAATGCTTCAATAATATTGAAA
AAGGAAGAATATGAGCCATATTCAACGGGAAACGTCGAGGCCGCGATTAAATTCCAACATGGATGCTGAT
TTATATGGGTATAAATGGGCTCGCGATAATGTCGGGCAATCAGGTGCGACAATCTATCGCTTGTATGGGA
AGCCCGATGCGCCAGAGTTGTTTCTGAAACATGGCAAAGGTAGCGTTGCCAATGATGTTACAGATGAGAT
GGTCAGACTAAACTGGCTGACGGAATTTATGCCACTTCCGACCATCAAGCATTTTATCCGTACTCCTGAT
GATGCATGGTTACTCACCACTGCGATCCCCGGAAAAACAGCGTTCCAGGTATTAGAAGAATATCCTGATT
CAGGTGAAAATATTGTTGATGCGCTGGCAGTGTTCCTGCGCCGGTTGCACTCGATTCCTGTTTGTAATTG
TCCTTTTAACAGCGATCGCGTATTTCGCCTCGCTCAGGCGCAATCACGAATGAATAACGGTTTGGTTGAT
GCGAGTGATTTTGATGACGAGCGTAATGGCTGGCCTGTTGAACAAGTCTGGAAAGAAATGCATAAACTTT
TGCCATTCTCACCGGATTCAGTCGTCACTCATGGTGATTTCTCACTTGATAACCTTATTTTTGACGAGGG
