>Addgene plasmid #32183 | pHD_v2 | addgene partial sequence | sequence record 62483 | rrnB-T1-term-F  5'-ACGAAAGGCTCAGTCGAAAG-3'
GGGGGTGTCGCCCTTCGCTGAACTCACCCCAGAGCAGGTCGTGGCAATTGCGAGCCATGACGGGGGAAAG
CAGGCACTCGAAACCGTCCAGAGGTTGCTGCCTGTGCTGTGCCAAGCGCACGGACGTCAAAAGGGCGACA
CAAAATTTATTCTAAATGCATAATAAATACTGATAACATCTTATAGTTTGTATTATATTTTGTATTATCG
TTGACATGTATAATTTTGATATCAAAAACTGATTTTCCCTTTATTATTTTCGAGATTTATTTTCTTAATT
CTCTTTAACAAACTAGAAATATTGTATATACAAAAAATCATAAATAATAGATGAATAGTTTAATTATAGG
TGTTCATCAATCGAAAAAGCAACGTATCTTATTTAAAGTGCGTTGCTTTTTTCTCATTTATAAGGTTAAA
TAATTCTCATATATCAAGCAAAGTGACAGGCGCCCTTAAATATTCTGACAAATGCTCTTTCCCTAAACTC
CCCCCATAAAAAAACCCGCCGAAGCGGGTTTTTACGTTATTTGCGGATTAACGATTACTCGTTATCAGAA
CCGCCCAGGGGGCCCGAGCTTAAGACTGGCCGTCGTTTTACAACACAGAAAGAGTTTGTAGAAACGCAAA
AAGGCCATCCGTCAGGGGCCTTCTGCTTAGTTTGATGCCTGGCAGTTCCCTACTCTCGCCTTCCGCTTCC
TCGCTCACTGACTCGCTGCGCTCGGTCGTTCGGCTGCGGCGAGCGGTATCAGCTCACTCAAAGGCGGTAA
TACGGTTATCCACAGAATCAGGGGATAACGCAGGAAAGAACATGTGAGCAAAAGGCCAGCAAAAGGCCAG
GAACCGTAAAAAGGCCGCGTTGCTGGCGTTTTTCCATAGGCTCCGCCCCCCTGACGAGCATCACAAAAAT
CGACGCTCAAGTCA
